Addgene plasmid #35498: pAAV-Ef1a-DIO C1V1 (t/t)-TS-mCherry
Purpose: AAV expression of Ef1a-driven, cre-dependent, chimeric opsin variant C1V1 (E122T/E162T) for fast and potent optical excitation at red-shifted wavelengths.
Depositing lab: Karl Deisseroth. Depositing organization: Stanford University. Publication: Neocortical excitation/inhibition balance in information processing and social dysfunction. Yizhar O, Fenno LE, Prigge M, Schneider F, Davidson TJ, O'Shea DJ, Sohal VS, Goshen I, Finkelstein J, Paz JT, Stehfest K, Fudim R, Ramakrishnan C, Huguenard JR, Hegemann P, Deisseroth K. Nature. 2011 Jul 27;477(7363):171-8. doi: 10.1038/nature10360. PubMed 21796121.
Backbone
  Vector backbone: pAAV
  Backbone size w/o insert (bp): 5590
  Modifications to backbone: Addition of Ef1a promoter, Lox sites and a WPRE
  Vector type: Mammalian Expression, AAV
Growth in bacteria
  Bacterial resistance: Ampicillin, 100 μg/mL
  Growth temperature: 37°C
  Growth strain: Stbl3
  Copy number: High Copy
Gene/Insert
  Gene/Insert name: ChR1-VChR1 Chimera (alt name: C1V1 (t/t))
  Species: Synthetic
  Insert size (bp): 1809
  Mutation: E122T and E162T
  GenBank ID: AEL28923.1
  Promoter: Ef1a
  Tag / fusion protein: mCherry (C terminal on insert)
  Cloning method: Restriction Enzyme; 5′ cloning site AscI (not destroyed); 3′ cloning site NheI (not destroyed)
  Sequencing primers: 5′ CACCCACACAAAGGAAAAGGGCC; 3′ GCAATAGCATGATACAAAGG
Terms and licenses: Academic/Nonprofit Terms; Industry Terms: Not Available to Industry
How to cite: pAAV-Ef1a-DIO C1V1 (t/t)-TS-mCherry was a gift from Karl Deisseroth (Addgene plasmid # 35498 ; http://n2t.net/addgene:35498 ; RRID:Addgene_35498)
