[The description below was written by a language model from this plasmid's Addgene catalogue record, the feature table of its GenBank file and pLannotate feature annotations shown in this document.]
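Description:
pAAV-Ef1a-DIO C1V1 (t/t)-TS-mCherry is an adeno-associated virus transfer plasmid for Cre-dependent expression of a red-shifted excitatory opsin in mammalian cells. It is built on a pAAV backbone to which the EF-1α promoter, lox sites and a WPRE were added. AAV2 inverted terminal repeats flank the expression cassette so it can be packaged into recombinant AAV. Outside the ITRs the plasmid carries a high-copy ColE1/pUC-type origin, an ampicillin resistance gene with its own promoter, and an f1/M13 phage origin. The two full-length sequence records (about 7.4 kb each) agree closely. The sequencing-derived record annotates the upstream ITR only as fragments, whereas the depositor record shows it intact. A third, 834 bp GenBank record covers only the junction between the EF-1α intron and the first lox pair.

The payload is a synthetic ChR1–VChR1 chimeric channelrhodopsin, C1V1, carrying the E122T and E162T substitutions. It is fused at its C terminus to mCherry through a short segment annotated as a KCNJ2 (Kir2.1) fragment, which corresponds to the "TS" in the name and is generally understood as a membrane trafficking signal. The opsin region itself is left unannotated by the feature tool, but it occupies the gap between the KCNJ2 fragment and the downstream lox sites. The whole fusion lies in reverse orientation relative to the EF-1α promoter and is bracketed by oppositely oriented lox2272 and loxP pairs, forming a double-floxed inverted open reading frame (DIO). Cre recombinase inverts the cassette into the sense orientation and then excises one site of each pair, which locks it in place. Expression is therefore restricted to Cre-positive cells. A WPRE and the human growth hormone polyadenylation signal follow the cassette to enhance transcript processing and expression. The stated use is fast, potent optical excitation at red-shifted wavelengths in genetically defined cells, with mCherry marking the expressing cells.
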