Features (pLannotate 1.2.2; 25 found; start..end, strand, type, name):
      1..141     -  repeat_region  AAV2 ITR: inverted terminal repeat of adeno-associated virus serotype 2 inverted
    169..235     +  CDS            small t antigen (fragment): SV40 (simian virus 40) small t antigen
    261..472     +  promoter       EF-1α core promoter: core promoter for human elongation factor EF-1α
    473..581     +  intron         EF-1α intron A (fragment): intron upstream of the start codon of human EF-1α
   1207..1410    +  intron         EF-1α intron A: truncated intron upstream of the start codon of human EF-1α
   1426..1443    +  misc_feature   MCS (fragment): pUC18/19 multiple cloning site
   1450..1483    +  protein_bind   lox2272: Cre-mediated recombination occurs in the 8-bp core sequence (GGATACTT). lox2272 sites are compatible with each other, but incompatible with loxP or loxN sites (Lee and Saito, 1988). Cre recombinase
   1484..1533    -  intron         β-globin intron (fragment): internally truncated intron from human β-globin
   1534..1567    +  protein_bind   loxP: Cre-mediated recombination occurs in the 8-bp core sequence (GCATACAT). Cre recombinase
   1580..2288    -  CDS            mCherry (fragment): monomeric derivative of DsRed fluorescent protein (Shaner et al., 2004) mammalian codon-optimized
   2287..2346    -  CDS            KCNJ2 (fragment): KCNJ2_HUMAN - Also known as IRK1. Experimental evidence at protein level: Swiss-Prot protein existence level 1. Probably participates in establishing action potential waveform and excitability of neuronal and muscle tissues. Inward rectifier potassium channels are characterized by a greater tendency to allow potassium to flow into the cell rather than out of it. Their voltage dependence is regulated by the concentration of extracellular potassium; as external potassium is raised, the voltage range of the channel opening shifts to more positive voltages. The inward rectification is mainly due t
   3398..3431    -  protein_bind   lox2272: Cre-mediated recombination occurs in the 8-bp core sequence (GGATACTT). lox2272 sites are compatible with each other, but incompatible with loxP or loxN sites (Lee and Saito, 1988). Cre recombinase
   3432..3481    -  intron         β-globin intron (fragment): internally truncated intron from human β-globin
   3482..3515    -  protein_bind   loxP: Cre-mediated recombination occurs in the 8-bp core sequence (GCATACAT). Cre recombinase
   3516..3540    +  misc_feature   MCS (fragment): pBluescript multiple cloning site
   3540..4128    +  misc_feature   WPRE: woodchuck hepatitis virus posttranscriptional regulatory element
   4160..4636    +  polyA_signal   hGH poly(A) signal: human growth hormone polyadenylation signal
   4676..4816    +  repeat_region  AAV2 ITR: inverted terminal repeat of adeno-associated virus serotype 2 inverted
   4821..4872    -  misc_feature   bom (fragment): basis of mobility region from pBR322
   4891..5271    +  rep_origin     M13 ori (sequence partly withheld): M13 bacteriophage origin of replication; arrow indicates direction of (+) strand synthesis
   5347..5396    -  misc_feature   bom (fragment): basis of mobility region from pBR322
   5498..5533    -  CDS            rop (fragment): Rop protein, which maintains plasmids at low copy number; rop
   5628..5732    +  promoter       AmpR promoter: bla
   5733..6593    +  CDS            AmpR: β-lactamase; bla; confers resistance to ampicillin, carbenicillin, and related antibiotics
   6764..7352    +  rep_origin     ori: high-copy-number ColE1/pMB1/pBR322/pUC origin of replication
>Addgene plasmid #35498 | pAAV-Ef1a-DIO C1V1 (t/t)-TS-mCherry | depositor full sequence | sequence record 43572 | pAAV-Ef1a-DIO C1V1 (t/t)-TS-mCherry sequence 7413 bps
CCTGCAGGCAGCTGCGCGCTCGCTCGCTCACTGAGGCCGCCCGGGCAAAGCCCGGGCGTCGGGCGACCTT
TGGTCGCCCGGCCTCAGTGAGCGAGCGAGCGCGCAGAGAGGGAGTGGCCAACTCCATCACTAGGGGTTCC
TGCGGCCGCACGCGTAAGCTTTGCAAAGATGGATAAAGTTTTAAACAGAGAGGAATCTTTGCAGCTAATG
GACCTTCTAGGTCTTGAAAGGAGTGGGAATTGGCTCCGGTGCCCGTCAGTGGGCAGAGCGCACATCGCCC
ACAGTCCCCGAGAAGTTGGGGGGAGGGGTCGGCAATTGAACCGGTGCCTAGAGAAGGTGGCGCGGGGTAA
ACTGGGAAAGTGATGTCGTGTACTGGCTCCGCCTTTTTCCCGAGGGTGGGGGAGAACCGTATATAAGTGC
AGTAGTCGCCGTGAACGTTCTTTTTCGCAACGGGTTTGCCGCCAGAACACAGGTAAGTGCCGTGTGTGGT
TCCCGCGGGCCTGGCCTCTTTACGGGTTATGGCCCTTGCGTGCCTTGAATTACTTCCACTGGCTGCAGTA
CGTGATTCTTGATCCCGAGCTTCGGGTTGGAAGTGGGTGGGAGAGTTCGAGGCCTTGCGCTTAAGGAGCC
CCTTCGCCTCGTGCTTGAGTTGAGGCCTGGCCTGGGCGCTGGGGCCGCCGCGTGCGAATCTGGTGGCACC
TTCGCGCCTGTCTCGCTGCTTTCGATAAGTCTCTAGCCATTTAAAATTTTTGATGACCTGCTGCGACGCT
TTTTTTCTGGCAAGATAGTCTTGTAAATGCGGGCCAAGATCTGCACACTGGTATTTCGGTTTTTGGGGCC
GCGGGCGGCGACGGGGCCCGTGCGTCCCAGCGCACATGTTCGGCGAGGCGGGGCCTGCGAGCGCGGCCAC
CGAGAATCGGACGGGGGTAGTCTCAAGCTGGCCGGCCTGCTCTGGTGCCTGGCCTCGCGCCGCCGTGTAT
CGCCCCGCCCTGGGCGGCAAGGCTGGCCCGGTCGGCACCAGTTGCGTGAGCGGAAAGATGGCCGCTTCCC
GGCCCTGCTGCAGGGAGCTCAAAATGGAGGACGCGGCGCTCGGGAGAGCGGGCGGGTGAGTCACCCACAC
AAAGGAAAAGGGCCTTTCCGTCCTCAGCCGTCGCTTCATGTGACTCCACGGAGTACCGGGCGCCGTCCAG
GCACCTCGATTAGTTCTCGAGCTTTTGGAGTACGTCGTCTTTAGGTTGGGGGGAGGGGTTTTATGCGATG
GAGTTTCCCCACACTGAGTGGGTGGAGACTGAAGTTAGGCCAGCTTGGCACTTGATGTAATTCTCCTTGG
AATTTGCCCTTTTTGAGTTTGGATCTTGGTTCATTCTCAAGCCTCAGACAGTGGTTCAAAGTTTTTTTCT
TCCATTTCAGGTGTCGTGAGGTACCGGATCCTCTAGAGTCGACTCCGGAATAACTTCGTATAGGATACTT
TATACGAAGTTATGCAGAATGGTAGCTGGATTGTAGCTGCTATTAGCAATATGAAACCTCTTAATAACTT
CGTATAGCATACATTATACGAAGTTATGGCGCGCCCTATTACTTGTACAGCTCGTCCATGCCGCCGGTGG
AGTGGCGGCCCTCGGCGCGTTCGTACTGTTCCACGATGGTGTAGTCCTCGTTGTGGGAGGTGATGTCCAA
CTTGATGTTGACGTTGTAGGCGCCGGGCAGCTGCACGGGCTTCTTGGCCTTGTAGGTGGTCTTGACCTCA
GCGTCGTAGTGGCCGCCGTCCTTCAGCTTCAGCCTCTGCTTGATCTCGCCCTTCAGGGCGCCGTCCTCGG
GGTACATCCGCTCGGAGGAGGCCTCCCAGCCCATGGTCTTCTTCTGCATTACGGGGCCGTCGGAGGGGAA
GTTGGTGCCGCGCAGCTTCACCTTGTAGATGAACTCGCCGTCCTGCAGGGAGGAGTCCTGGGTCACGGTC
ACCACGCCGCCGTCCTCGAAGTTCATCACGCGCTCCCACTTGAAGCCCTCGGGGAAGGACAGCTTCAAGT
AGTCGGGGATGTCGGCGGGGTGCTTCACGTAGGCCTTGGAGCCGTACATGAACTGAGGGGACAGGATGTC
CCAGGCGAAGGGCAGGGGGCCACCCTTGGTCACCTTCAGCTTGGCGGTCTGGGTGCCCTCGTAGGGGCGG
CCCTCGCCCTCGCCCTCGATCTCGAACTCGTGGCCGTTCACGGAGCCCTCCATGTGCACCTTGAAGCGCA
TGAACTCCTTGATGATGGCCATGTTATCCTCCTCGCCCTTGCTCACCACGTTGATGTCGATCTGGTCCAG
GGGGATGTACTCGCCCTCGCTGGTGATCCTGCTCTTGGCGGCCGCGTCCTCCTCTTCAGCCACCAGTGTC
TCAACCTCCATCTCTTGGCCGGCGATCGTAATTTTCTGCTTCTTTCTGATGTCGCCATACAACAGGATGT
GCTCGTGGATTTTGACGCGCAGGTAATTCCCCAGCACACCCCACATGTTCTTTGCAATCAGGTCGAGGAT
GGAGTGCCCAATGGCAGATCCATAAGGGCTGATATGACCGAATCCTTCCGTGCCCAGCAGAAACAGGACT
GGAAACATTCCCCAAGCCACAAAGAATGTCCAGGCCATCACTCGGACCAGTTCTCGACAAATCCCTTTTG
GAACTGTGTGGAATGCTTCGATATAAACTTTAGCAGCATGAAAATAGGTATACATACCATAGCTCAATGA
GATGAGGAAGAACAGGATCTTCGTCCACCCCGTACACATGGCGCTGGTTGCGCCCCACACGATGCATCCC
ACATCAGAAACCAACAGGCCCATAGTCCTTTTGCTATAATCGTCCTTCAGGCCTGTGAGGTTGCTCAGAT
GGATCAGAAGGACCGGGCAGGTGAGCAGCCAGGTCGCGTAACGAAGCCACACGGTCTTGTTGCCGTTGGA
TGAGTAGATCACCGCAGGTTCGTCAAACTCATGGAAATACTCGATGATGAACTTGATCATCTCGATCGTG
GCCACGTAAATGGTCTCCCAGCCGCAAGTAGACTTCCAGGTCTGGTAGCCGTAGAACATCAGGCAGAGCG
CTGAAAGCGCAAAAGTAATCCACTGCAGAATGTTGGCAGCCAACTTCTCGGCATTTGTTCCGTTGGATTT
AAGCCAAGCCAAGCAGAAGCACTGGCCGTTGTTCGGGATGCAAATAACAGAACCATTGTTCTCAAGAGTG
TATGAGGTTTGGAAGAGCATGCGCTCGTGGGCACGGTGGAAAACGTAGTCGGGGCCATCCTGAGTCGCGA
CCGGCACCGTCGCGTCACTGCCAGTCGAGGCTCCTGCGCTGCCGGCCGCCAGCGCCACTGCCAGCGCTAG
GGCAAGAAGCCATGGCCTCCGCGACATGGTGGCTAGCATAACTTCGTATAAAGTATCCTATACGAAGTTA
TTTGCCTTAACCCAGAAATTATCACTGTTATTCTTTAGAATGGTGCAAAGAATAACTTCGTATAATGTAT
GCTATACGAAGTTATGAATTCGATATCAAGCTTATCGATAATCAACCTCTGGATTACAAAATTTGTGAAA
GATTGACTGGTATTCTTAACTATGTTGCTCCTTTTACGCTATGTGGATACGCTGCTTTAATGCCTTTGTA
TCATGCTATTGCTTCCCGTATGGCTTTCATTTTCTCCTCCTTGTATAAATCCTGGTTGCTGTCTCTTTAT
GAGGAGTTGTGGCCCGTTGTCAGGCAACGTGGCGTGGTGTGCACTGTGTTTGCTGACGCAACCCCCACTG
GTTGGGGCATTGCCACCACCTGTCAGCTCCTTTCCGGGACTTTCGCTTTCCCCCTCCCTATTGCCACGGC
GGAACTCATCGCCGCCTGCCTTGCCCGCTGCTGGACAGGGGCTCGGCTGTTGGGCACTGACAATTCCGTG
GTGTTGTCGGGGAAATCATCGTCCTTTCCTTGGCTGCTCGCCTATGTTGCCACCTGGATTCTGCGCGGGA
CGTCCTTCTGCTACGTCCCTTCGGCCCTCAATCCAGCGGACCTTCCTTCCCGCGGCCTGCTGCCGGCTCT
GCGGCCTCTTCCGCGTCTTCGCCTTCGCCCTCAGACGAGTCGGATCTCCCTTTGGGCCGCCTCCCCGCAT
CGATACCGAGCGCTGCTCGAGAGATCTACGGGTGGCATCCCTGTGACCCCTCCCCAGTGCCTCTCCTGGC
CCTGGAAGTTGCCACTCCAGTGCCCACCAGCCTTGTCCTAATAAAATTAAGTTGCATCATTTTGTCTGAC
TAGGTGTCCTTCTATAATATTATGGGGTGGAGGGGGGTGGTATGGAGCAAGGGGCAAGTTGGGAAGACAA
CCTGTAGGGCCTGCGGGGTCTATTGGGAACCAAGCTGGAGTGCAGTGGCACAATCTTGGCTCACTGCAAT
CTCCGCCTCCTGGGTTCAAGCGATTCTCCTGCCTCAGCCTCCCGAGTTGTTGGGATTCCAGGCATGCATG
ACCAGGCTCAGCTAATTTTTGTTTTTTTGGTAGAGACGGGGTTTCACCATATTGGCCAGGCTGGTCTCCA
ACTCCTAATCTCAGGTGATCTACCCACCTTGGCCTCCCAAATTGCTGGGATTACAGGCGTGAACCACTGC
TCCCTTCCCTGTCCTTCTGATTTTGTAGGTAACCACGTGCGGACCGAGCGGCCGCAGGAACCCCTAGTGA
TGGAGTTGGCCACTCCCTCTCTGCGCGCTCGCTCGCTCACTGAGGCCGGGCGACCAAAGGTCGCCCGACG
CCCGGGCTTTGCCCGGGCGGCCTCAGTGAGCGAGCGAGCGCGCAGCTGCCTGCAGGGGCGCCTGATGCGG
TATTTTCTCCTTACGCATCTGTGCGGTATTTCACACCGCATA
[142 nt withheld, positions 4873-5014]
C
[141 nt withheld, positions 5016-5156]
CCTTTGACGTTGGAGTCCACGTTCTTT
[37 nt withheld, positions 5184-5220]
ACCCTATCTCGGGCTATTCTTTTGATTTATAAGGGATTTTGCCGATTTCGGCCTATTGGTTAAAAAATGA
GCTGATTTAACAAAAATTTAACGCGAATTTTAACAAAATATTAACGTTTACAATTTTATGGTGCACTCTC
AGTACAATCTGCTCTGATGCCGCATAGTTAAGCCAGCCCCGACACCCGCCAACACCCGCTGACGCGCCCT
GACGGGCTTGTCTGCTCCCGGCATCCGCTTACAGACAAGCTGTGACCGTCTCCGGGAGCTGCATGTGTCA
GAGGTTTTCACCGTCATCACCGAAACGCGCGAGACGAAAGGGCCTCGTGATACGCCTATTTTTATAGGTT
AATGTCATGATAATAATGGTTTCTTAGACGTCAGGTGGCACTTTTCGGGGAAATGTGCGCGGAACCCCTA
TTTGTTTATTTTTCTAAATACATTCAAATATGTATCCGCTCATGAGACAATAACCCTGATAAATGCTTCA
ATAATATTGAAAAAGGAAGAGTATGAGTATTCAACATTTCCGTGTCGCCCTTATTCCCTTTTTTGCGGCA
TTTTGCCTTCCTGTTTTTGCTCACCCAGAAACGCTGGTGAAAGTAAAAGATGCTGAAGATCAGTTGGGTG
CACGAGTGGGTTACATCGAACTGGATCTCAACAGCGGTAAGATCCTTGAGAGTTTTCGCCCCGAAGAACG
TTTTCCAATGATGAGCACTTTTAAAGTTCTGCTATGTGGCGCGGTATTATCCCGTATTGACGCCGGGCAA
GAGCAACTCGGTCGCCGCATACACTATTCTCAGAATGACTTGGTTGAGTACTCACCAGTCACAGAAAAGC
ATCTTACGGATGGCATGACAGTAAGAGAATTATGCAGTGCTGCCATAACCATGAGTGATAACACTGCGGC
CAACTTACTTCTGACAACGATCGGAGGACCGAAGGAGCTAACCGCTTTTTTGCACAACATGGGGGATCAT
GTAACTCGCCTTGATCGTTGGGAACCGGAGCTGAATGAAGCCATACCAAACGACGAGCGTGACACCACGA
TGCCTGTAGCAATGGCAACAACGTTGCGCAAACTATTAACTGGCGAACTACTTACTCTAGCTTCCCGGCA
ACAATTAATAGACTGGATGGAGGCGGATAAAGTTGCAGGACCACTTCTGCGCTCGGCCCTTCCGGCTGGC
TGGTTTATTGCTGATAAATCTGGAGCCGGTGAGCGTGGGTCTCGCGGTATCATTGCAGCACTGGGGCCAG
ATGGTAAGCCCTCCCGTATCGTAGTTATCTACACGACGGGGAGTCAGGCAACTATGGATGAACGAAATAG
ACAGATCGCTGAGATAGGTGCCTCACTGATTAAGCATTGGTAACTGTCAGACCAAGTTTACTCATATATA
CTTTAGATTGATTTAAAACTTCATTTTTAATTTAAAAGGATCTAGGTGAAGATCCTTTTTGATAATCTCA
TGACCAAAATCCCTTAACGTGAGTTTTCGTTCCACTGAGCGTCAGACCCCGTAGAAAAGATCAAAGGATC
TTCTTGAGATCCTTTTTTTCTGCGCGTAATCTGCTGCTTGCAAACAAAAAAACCACCGCTACCAGCGGTG
GTTTGTTTGCCGGATCAAGAGCTACCAACTCTTTTTCCGAAGGTAACTGGCTTCAGCAGAGCGCAGATAC
CAAATACTGTCCTTCTAGTGTAGCCGTAGTTAGGCCACCACTTCAAGAACTCTGTAGCACCGCCTACATA
CCTCGCTCTGCTAATCCTGTTACCAGTGGCTGCTGCCAGTGGCGATAAGTCGTGTCTTACCGGGTTGGAC
TCAAGACGATAGTTACCGGATAAGGCGCAGCGGTCGGGCTGAACGGGGGGTTCGTGCACACAGCCCAGCT
TGGAGCGAACGACCTACACCGAACTGAGATACCTACAGCGTGAGCTATGAGAAAGCGCCACGCTTCCCGA
AGGGAGAAAGGCGGACAGGTATCCGGTAAGCGGCAGGGTCGGAACAGGAGAGCGCACGAGGGAGCTTCCA
GGGGGAAACGCCTGGTATCTTTATAGTCCTGTCGGGTTTCGCCACCTCTGACTTGAGCGTCGATTTTTGT
GATGCTCGTCAGGGGGGCGGAGCCTATGGAAAAACGCCAGCAACGCGGCCTTTTTACGGTTCCTGGCCTT
TTGCTGGCCTTTTGCTCACATGT
