Features (pLannotate 1.2.2; 24 found; start..end, strand, type, name):
     12..43      +  repeat_region  AAV2 ITR (fragment): inverted terminal repeat of adeno-associated virus serotype 2 inverted
     50..125     -  repeat_region  AAV2 ITR (fragment): inverted terminal repeat of adeno-associated virus serotype 2 inverted
    153..219     +  CDS            small t antigen (fragment): SV40 (simian virus 40) small t antigen
    226..1404    +  promoter       EF-1α promoter: strong constitutive promoter for human elongation factor EF-1α
   1411..1428    +  misc_feature   MCS (fragment): pUC18/19 multiple cloning site
   1435..1468    +  protein_bind   lox2272: Cre-mediated recombination occurs in the 8-bp core sequence (GGATACTT). lox2272 sites are compatible with each other, but incompatible with loxP or loxN sites (Lee and Saito, 1988). Cre recombinase
   1469..1518    -  intron         β-globin intron (fragment): internally truncated intron from human β-globin
   1519..1552    +  protein_bind   loxP: Cre-mediated recombination occurs in the 8-bp core sequence (GCATACAT). Cre recombinase
   1565..2273    -  CDS            mCherry (fragment): monomeric derivative of DsRed fluorescent protein (Shaner et al., 2004) mammalian codon-optimized
   2272..2331    -  CDS            KCNJ2 (fragment): KCNJ2_HUMAN - Also known as IRK1. Experimental evidence at protein level: Swiss-Prot protein existence level 1. Probably participates in establishing action potential waveform and excitability of neuronal and muscle tissues. Inward rectifier potassium channels are characterized by a greater tendency to allow potassium to flow into the cell rather than out of it. Their voltage dependence is regulated by the concentration of extracellular potassium; as external potassium is raised, the voltage range of the channel opening shifts to more positive voltages. The inward rectification is mainly due t
   3383..3416    -  protein_bind   lox2272: Cre-mediated recombination occurs in the 8-bp core sequence (GGATACTT). lox2272 sites are compatible with each other, but incompatible with loxP or loxN sites (Lee and Saito, 1988). Cre recombinase
   3417..3466    -  intron         β-globin intron (fragment): internally truncated intron from human β-globin
   3467..3500    -  protein_bind   loxP: Cre-mediated recombination occurs in the 8-bp core sequence (GCATACAT). Cre recombinase
   3501..3525    +  misc_feature   MCS (fragment): pBluescript multiple cloning site
   3525..4113    +  misc_feature   WPRE: woodchuck hepatitis virus posttranscriptional regulatory element
   4145..4621    +  polyA_signal   hGH poly(A) signal: human growth hormone polyadenylation signal
   4661..4801    +  repeat_region  AAV2 ITR: inverted terminal repeat of adeno-associated virus serotype 2 inverted
   4806..4857    -  misc_feature   bom (fragment): basis of mobility region from pBR322
   4876..5331    +  rep_origin     f1 ori (sequence partly withheld): f1 bacteriophage origin of replication; arrow indicates direction of (+) strand synthesis
   5332..5381    -  misc_feature   bom (fragment): basis of mobility region from pBR322
   5483..5518    -  CDS            rop (fragment): Rop protein, which maintains plasmids at low copy number; rop
   5613..5717    +  promoter       AmpR promoter: bla
   5718..6578    +  CDS            AmpR: β-lactamase; bla; confers resistance to ampicillin, carbenicillin, and related antibiotics
   6749..7337    +  rep_origin     ori: high-copy-number ColE1/pMB1/pBR322/pUC origin of replication
>Addgene plasmid #35498 | pAAV-Ef1a-DIO C1V1 (t/t)-TS-mCherry | addgene full sequence | sequence record 199355 | Addgene NGS Result
CCTGCAGGCAGCTGCGCGCTCGCTCGCTCACTGAGGCCGGGCGNNNNNNACCTTTGGTCGCCCGGCCTCA
GTGAGCGAGCGAGCGCGCAGAGAGGGAGTGGCCAACTCCATCACTAGGGGTTCCTGCGGCCGCACGCGTA
AGCTTTGCAAAGATGGATAAAGTTTTAAACAGAGAGGAATCTTTGCAGCTAATGGACCTTCTAGGTCTTG
AAAGGAGTGGGAATTGGCTCCGGTGCCCGTCAGTGGGCAGAGCGCACATCGCCCACAGTCCCCGAGAAGT
TGGGGGGAGGGGTCGGCAATTGAACCGGTGCCTAGAGAAGGTGGCGCGGGGTAAACTGGGAAAGTGATGT
CGTGTACTGGCTCCGCCTTTTTCCCGAGGGTGGGGGAGAACCGTATATAAGTGCAGTAGTCGCCGTGAAC
GTTCTTTTTCGCAACGGGTTTGCCGCCAGAACACAGGTAAGTGCCGTGTGTGGTTCCCGCGGGCCTGGCC
TCTTTACGGGTTATGGCCCTTGCGTGCCTTGAATTACTTCCACCTGGCTGCAGTACGTGATTCTTGATCC
CGAGCTTCGGGTTGGAAGTGGGTGGGAGAGTTCGAGGCCTTGCGCTTAAGGAGCCCCTTCGCCTCGTGCT
TGAGTTGAGGCCTGGCCTGGGCGCTGGGGCCGCCGCGTGCGAATCTGGTGGCACCTTCGCGCCTGTCTCG
CTGCTTTCGATAAGTCTCTAGCCATTTAAAATTTTTGATGACCTGCTGCGACGCTTTTTTTCTGGCAAGA
TAGTCTTGTAAATGCGGGCCAAGATCTGCACACTGGTATTTCGGTTTTTGGGGCCGCGGGCGGCGACGGG
GCCCGTGCGTCCCAGCGCACATGTTCGGCGAGGCGGGGCCTGCGAGCGCGGCCACCGAGAATCGGACGGG
GGTAGTCTCAAGCTGGCCGGCCTGCTCTGGTGCCTGGCCTCGCGCCGCCGTGTATCGCCCCGCCCTGGGC
GGCAAGGCTGGCCCGGTCGGCACCAGTTGCGTGAGCGGAAAGATGGCCGCTTCCCGGCCCTGCTGCAGGG
AGCTCAAAATGGAGGACGCGGCGCTCGGGAGAGCGGGCGGGTGAGTCACCCACACAAAGGAAAAGGGCCT
TTCCGTCCTCAGCCGTCGCTTCATGTGACTCCACGGAGTACCGGGCGCCGTCCAGGCACCTCGATTAGTT
CTCGAGCTTTTGGAGTACGTCGTCTTTAGGTTGGGGGGAGGGGTTTTATGCGATGGAGTTTCCCCACACT
GAGTGGGTGGAGACTGAAGTTAGGCCAGCTTGGCACTTGATGTAATTCTCCTTGGAATTTGCCCTTTTTG
AGTTTGGATCTTGGTTCATTCTCAAGCCTCAGACAGTGGTTCAAAGTTTTTTTCTTCCATTTCAGGTGTC
GTGAGGTACCGGATCCTCTAGAGTCGACTCCGGAATAACTTCGTATAGGATACTTTATACGAAGTTATGC
AGAATGGTAGCTGGATTGTAGCTGCTATTAGCAATATGAAACCTCTTAATAACTTCGTATAGCATACATT
ATACGAAGTTATGGCGCGCCCTATTACTTGTACAGCTCGTCCATGCCGCCGGTGGAGTGGCGGCCCTCGG
CGCGTTCGTACTGTTCCACGATGGTGTAGTCCTCGTTGTGGGAGGTGATGTCCAACTTGATGTTGACGTT
GTAGGCGCCGGGCAGCTGCACGGGCTTCTTGGCCTTGTAGGTGGTCTTGACCTCAGCGTCGTAGTGGCCG
CCGTCCTTCAGCTTCAGCCTCTGCTTGATCTCGCCCTTCAGGGCGCCGTCCTCGGGGTACATCCGCTCGG
AGGAGGCCTCCCAGCCCATGGTCTTCTTCTGCATTACGGGGCCGTCGGAGGGGAAGTTGGTGCCGCGCAG
CTTCACCTTGTAGATGAACTCGCCGTCCTGCAGGGAGGAGTCCTGGGTCACGGTCACCACGCCGCCGTCC
TCGAAGTTCATCACGCGCTCCCACTTGAAGCCCTCGGGGAAGGACAGCTTCAAGTAGTCGGGGATGTCGG
CGGGGTGCTTCACGTAGGCCTTGGAGCCGTACATGAACTGAGGGGACAGGATGTCCCAGGCGAAGGGCAG
GGGGCCACCCTTGGTCACCTTCAGCTTGGCGGTCTGGGTGCCCTCGTAGGGGCGGCCCTCGCCCTCGCCC
TCGATCTCGAACTCGTGGCCGTTCACGGAGCCCTCCATGTGCACCTTGAAGCGCATGAACTCCTTGATGA
TGGCCATGTTATCCTCCTCGCCCTTGCTCACCACGTTGATGTCGATCTGGTCCAGGGGGATGTACTCGCC
CTCGCTGGTGATCCTGCTCTTGGCGGCCGCGTCCTCCTCTTCAGCCACCAGTGTCTCAACCTCCATCTCT
TGGCCGGCGATCGTAATTTTCTGCTTCTTTCTGATGTCGCCATACAACAGGATGTGCTCGTGGATTTTGA
CGCGCAGGTAATTCCCCAGCACACCCCACATGTTCTTTGCAATCAGGTCGAGGATGGAGTGCCCAATGGC
AGATCCATAAGGGCTGATATGACCGAATCCTTCCGTGCCCAGCAGAAACAGGACTGGAAACATTCCCCAA
GCCACAAAGAATGTCCAGGCCATCACTCGGACCAGTTCTCGACAAATCCCTTTTGGAACTGTGTGGAATG
CTTCGATATAAACTTTAGCAGCATGAAAATAGGTATACATACCATAGCTCAATGAGATGAGGAAGAACAG
GATCTTCGTCCACCCCGTACACATGGCGCTGGTTGCGCCCCACACGATGCATCCCACATCAGAAACCAAC
AGGCCCATAGTCCTTTTGCTATAATCGTCCTTCAGGCCTGTGAGGTTGCTCAGATGGATCAGAAGGACCG
GGCAGGTGAGCAGCCAGGTCGCGTAACGAAGCCACACGGTCTTGTTGCCGTTGGATGAGTAGATCACCGC
AGGTTCGTCAAACTCATGGAAATACTCGATGATGAACTTGATCATCTCGATCGTGGCCACGTAAATGGTC
TCCCAGCCGCAAGTAGACTTCCAGGTCTGGTAGCCGTAGAACATCAGGCAGAGCGCTGAAAGCGCAAAAG
TAATCCACTGCAGAATGTTGGCAGCCAACTTCTCGGCATTTGTTCCGTTGGATTTAAGCCAAGCCAAGCA
GAAGCACTGGCCGTTGTTCGGGATGCAAATAACAGAACCATTGTTCTCAAGAGTGTATGAGGTTTGGAAG
AGCATGCGCTCGTGGGCACGGTGGAAAACGTAGTCGGGGCCATCCTGAGTCGCGACCGGCACCGTCGCGT
CACTGCCAGTCGAGGCTCCTGCGCTGCCGGCCGCCAGCGCCACTGCCAGCGCTAGGGCAAGAAGCCATGG
CCTCCGCGACATGGTGGCTAGCATAACTTCGTATAAAGTATCCTATACGAAGTTATTTGCCTTAACCCAG
AAATTATCACTGTTATTCTTTAGAATGGTGCAAAGAATAACTTCGTATAATGTATGCTATACGAAGTTAT
GAATTCGATATCAAGCTTATCGATAATCAACCTCTGGATTACAAAATTTGTGAAAGATTGACTGGTATTC
TTAACTATGTTGCTCCTTTTACGCTATGTGGATACGCTGCTTTAATGCCTTTGTATCATGCTATTGCTTC
CCGTATGGCTTTCATTTTCTCCTCCTTGTATAAATCCTGGTTGCTGTCTCTTTATGAGGAGTTGTGGCCC
GTTGTCAGGCAACGTGGCGTGGTGTGCACTGTGTTTGCTGACGCAACCCCCACTGGTTGGGGCATTGCCA
CCACCTGTCAGCTCCTTTCCGGGACTTTCGCTTTCCCCCTCCCTATTGCCACGGCGGAACTCATCGCCGC
CTGCCTTGCCCGCTGCTGGACAGGGGCTCGGCTGTTGGGCACTGACAATTCCGTGGTGTTGTCGGGGAAA
TCATCGTCCTTTCCTTGGCTGCTCGCCTATGTTGCCACCTGGATTCTGCGCGGGACGTCCTTCTGCTACG
TCCCTTCGGCCCTCAATCCAGCGGACCTTCCTTCCCGCGGCCTGCTGCCGGCTCTGCGGCCTCTTCCGCG
TCTTCGCCTTCGCCCTCAGACGAGTCGGATCTCCCTTTGGGCCGCCTCCCCGCATCGATACCGAGCGCTG
CTCGAGAGATCTACGGGTGGCATCCCTGTGACCCCTCCCCAGTGCCTCTCCTGGCCCTGGAAGTTGCCAC
TCCAGTGCCCACCAGCCTTGTCCTAATAAAATTAAGTTGCATCATTTTGTCTGACTAGGTGTCCTTCTAT
AATATTATGGGGTGGAGGGGGGTGGTATGGAGCAAGGGGCAAGTTGGGAAGACAACCTGTAGGGCCTGCG
GGGTCTATTGGGAACCAAGCTGGAGTGCAGTGGCACAATCTTGGCTCACTGCAATCTCCGCCTCCTGGGT
TCAAGCGATTCTCCTGCCTCAGCCTCCCGAGTTGTTGGGATTCCAGGCATGCATGACCAGGCTCAGCTAA
TTTTTGTTTTTTTGGTAGAGACGGGGTTTCACCATATTGGCCAGGCTGGTCTCCAACTCCTAATCTCAGG
TGATCTACCCACCTTGGCCTCCCAAATTGCTGGGATTACAGGCGTGAACCACTGCTCCCTTCCCTGTCCT
TCTGATTTTGTAGGTAACCACGTGCGGACCGAGCGGCCGCAGGAACCCCTAGTGATGGAGTTGGCCACTC
CCTCTCTGCGCGCTCGCTCGCTCACTGAGGCCGGGCGACCAAAGGTCGCCCGACGCCCGGGCTTTGCCCG
GGCGGCCTCAGTGAGCGAGCGAGCGCGCAGCTGCCTGCAGGGGCGCCTGATGCGGTATTTTCTCCTTACG
CATCTGTGCGGTATTTCACACCGCATA
[95 nt withheld, positions 4858-4952]
T
[46 nt withheld, positions 4954-4999]
C
[141 nt withheld, positions 5001-5141]
CCTTTGACGTTGGAGTCCACGTTCTTT
[37 nt withheld, positions 5169-5205]
ACTCTATCTCGGGCTATTCTTTTGATTTATAAGGGATTTTGCCGATTTCGGTCTATTGGTTAAAAAATGA
GCTGATTTAACAAAAATTTAACGCGAATTTTAACAAAATATTAACGTTTACAATTTTATGGTGCACTCTC
AGTACAATCTGCTCTGATGCCGCATAGTTAAGCCAGCCCCGACACCCGCCAACACCCGCTGACGCGCCCT
GACGGGCTTGTCTGCTCCCGGCATCCGCTTACAGACAAGCTGTGACCGTCTCCGGGAGCTGCATGTGTCA
GAGGTTTTCACCGTCATCACCGAAACGCGCGAGACGAAAGGGCCTCGTGATACGCCTATTTTTATAGGTT
AATGTCATGATAATAATGGTTTCTTAGACGTCAGGTGGCACTTTTCGGGGAAATGTGCGCGGAACCCCTA
TTTGTTTATTTTTCTAAATACATTCAAATATGTATCCGCTCATGAGACAATAACCCTGATAAATGCTTCA
ATAATATTGAAAAAGGAAGAGTATGAGTATTCAACATTTCCGTGTCGCCCTTATTCCCTTTTTTGCGGCA
TTTTGCCTTCCTGTTTTTGCTCACCCAGAAACGCTGGTGAAAGTAAAAGATGCTGAAGATCAGTTGGGTG
CACGAGTGGGTTACATCGAACTGGATCTCAACAGCGGTAAGATCCTTGAGAGTTTTCGCCCCGAAGAACG
TTTTCCAATGATGAGCACTTTTAAAGTTCTGCTATGTGGCGCGGTATTATCCCGTATTGACGCCGGGCAA
GAGCAACTCGGTCGCCGCATACACTATTCTCAGAATGACTTGGTTGAGTACTCACCAGTCACAGAAAAGC
ATCTTACGGATGGCATGACAGTAAGAGAATTATGCAGTGCTGCCATAACCATGAGTGATAACACTGCGGC
CAACTTACTTCTGACAACGATCGGAGGACCGAAGGAGCTAACCGCTTTTTTGCACAACATGGGGGATCAT
GTAACTCGCCTTGATCGTTGGGAACCGGAGCTGAATGAAGCCATACCAAACGACGAGCGTGACACCACGA
TGCCTGTAGCAATGGCAACAACGTTGCGCAAACTATTAACTGGCGAACTACTTACTCTAGCTTCCCGGCA
ACAATTAATAGACTGGATGGAGGCGGATAAAGTTGCAGGACCACTTCTGCGCTCGGCCCTTCCGGCTGGC
TGGTTTATTGCTGATAAATCTGGAGCCGGTGAGCGTGGGTCTCGCGGTATCATTGCAGCACTGGGGCCAG
ATGGTAAGCCCTCCCGTATCGTAGTTATCTACACGACGGGGAGTCAGGCAACTATGGATGAACGAAATAG
ACAGATCGCTGAGATAGGTGCCTCACTGATTAAGCATTGGTAACTGTCAGACCAAGTTTACTCATATATA
CTTTAGATTGATTTAAAACTTCATTTTTAATTTAAAAGGATCTAGGTGAAGATCCTTTTTGATAATCTCA
TGACCAAAATCCCTTAACGTGAGTTTTCGTTCCACTGAGCGTCAGACCCCGTAGAAAAGATCAAAGGATC
TTCTTGAGATCCTTTTTTTCTGCGCGTAATCTGCTGCTTGCAAACAAAAAAACCACCGCTACCAGCGGTG
GTTTGTTTGCCGGATCAAGAGCTACCAACTCTTTTTCCGAAGGTAACTGGCTTCAGCAGAGCGCAGATAC
CAAATACTGTTCTTCTAGTGTAGCCGTAGTTAGGCCACCACTTCAAGAACTCTGTAGCACCGCCTACATA
CCTCGCTCTGCTAATCCTGTTACCAGTGGCTGCTGCCAGTGGCGATAAGTCGTGTCTTACCGGGTTGGAC
TCAAGACGATAGTTACCGGATAAGGCGCAGCGGTCGGGCTGAACGGGGGGTTCGTGCACACAGCCCAGCT
TGGAGCGAACGACCTACACCGAACTGAGATACCTACAGCGTGAGCTATGAGAAAGCGCCACGCTTCCCGA
AGGGAGAAAGGCGGACAGGTATCCGGTAAGCGGCAGGGTCGGAACAGGAGAGCGCACGAGGGAGCTTCCA
GGGGGAAACGCCTGGTATCTTTATAGTCCTGTCGGGTTTCGCCACCTCTGACTTGAGCGTCGATTTTTGT
GATGCTCGTCAGGGGGGCGGAGCCTATGGAAAAACGCCAGCAACGCGGCCTTTTTACGGTTCCTGGCCTT
TTGCTGGCCTTTTGCTCACATGT
