LOCUS       Exported 834 bp ds-DNA linear SYN 26-MAY-2021
DEFINITION  AAV expression of Ef1a-driven, cre-dependent, chimeric opsin variant
            C1V1 (E122T/E162T) for fast and potent optical excitation at
            red-shifted wavelengths..
ACCESSION   .
VERSION     .
KEYWORDS    pAAV-Ef1a-DIO C1V1 (t/t)-TS-mCherry
SOURCE      synthetic DNA construct
  ORGANISM  synthetic DNA construct
REFERENCE   1 (bases 1 to 834)
  AUTHORS   Yizhar O, Fenno LE, Prigge M, Schneider F, Davidson TJ, O'Shea DJ,
            Sohal VS, Goshen I, Finkelstein J, Paz JT, Stehfest K, Fudim R,
            Ramakrishnan C, Huguenard JR, Hegemann P, Deisseroth K
  TITLE     Neocortical excitation/inhibition balance in information processing
            and social dysfunction.
  JOURNAL   Nature. 2011 Jul 27;477(7363):171-8. doi: 10.1038/nature10360.
  PUBMED    21796121
REFERENCE   2 (bases 1 to 834)
  AUTHORS   .
  TITLE     Direct Submission
  JOURNAL   Exported May 26, 2021 from SnapGene Server 1.1.58
            http://www.snapgene.com
FEATURES             Location/Qualifiers
     source          1..834
                     /organism="synthetic DNA construct"
                     /mol_type="other DNA"
     protein_bind    complement(236..269)
                     /label=loxP
                     /bound_moiety="Cre recombinase"
                     /note="Cre-mediated recombination occurs in the 8-bp core
                     sequence (GCATACAT)."
     protein_bind    complement(320..353)
                     /label=lox2272
                     /bound_moiety="Cre recombinase"
                     /note="Cre-mediated recombination occurs in the 8-bp core
                     sequence (GGATACTT). lox2272 sites are compatible with each
                     other, but incompatible with loxP or loxN sites (Lee and
                     Saito, 1988)."
     intron          393..596
                     /label=EF-1-alpha intron A
                     /note="truncated intron upstream of the start codon of
                     human EF-1-alpha"
     primer_bind     complement(416..436)
                     /label=EF1a-F
                     /note="Human elongation factor-1a promoter, forward primer"
ORIGIN
        1 agggcgagat caagcagagg ctgaagctga aggacggcgg ccactacgac gctgaggtca
       61 agaccaccta caaggccaag aagcccgtgc agctgcccgg cgcctacaac gtcaacatca
      121 agttggacat cacctcccac aacgaggact acaccatcgt ggaacagtac gaacgcgccg
      181 agggccgcca ctccaccggc ggcatggacg agctgtacaa gtaatagggc gcgccataac
      241 ttcgtataat gtatgctata cgaagttatt aagaggtttc atattgctaa tagcagctac
      301 aatccagcta ccattctgca taacttcgta taaagtatcc tatacgaagt tattccggag
      361 tcgactctag aggatccggt acctcacgac acctgaaatg gaagaaaaaa actttgaacc
      421 actgtctgag gcttgagaat gaaccaagat ccaaactcaa aaagggcaaa ttccaaggag
      481 aattacatca agtgccaagc tggcctaact tcagtctcca cccactcagt gtggggaaac
      541 tccatcgcat aaaacccctc cccccaacct aaagacgacg tactccaaaa gctcgagaac
      601 taatcgaggt gcctggacgg cgcccggtac tccgtggagt cacatgaagc gacggctgag
      661 gacggaaagg cccttttcct ttgtgtgggt gactcacccg cccgctctcc cgagcgccgc
      721 gtcctccatt ttgagctccc tgcagcaggg ccgggaagcg gccatctttc cgctcacgca
      781 actggtgccg accgggccag ccttgccgcc cagggcgggg cgatacacgg cggc
//
