>Addgene plasmid #35498 | pAAV-Ef1a-DIO C1V1 (t/t)-TS-mCherry | addgene partial sequence | sequence record 44851 | mCherry-R 5'-TTGGTCACCTTCAGCTTGG-3'
CCCTCGATCTCGAACTCGTGGCCGTTCACGGAGCCCTCCATGTGCACCTTGAAGCGCATGAACTCCTTGA
TGATGGCCATGTTATCCTCCTCGCCCTTGCTCACCACGTTGATGTCGATCTGGTCCAGGGGGATGTACTC
GCCCTCGCTGGTGATCCTGCTCTTGGCGGCCGCGTCCTCCTCTTCAGCCACCAGTGTCTCAACCTCCATC
TCTTGGCCGGCGATCGTAATTTTCTGCTTCTTTCTGATGTCGCCATACAACAGGATGTGCTCGTGGATTT
TGACGCGCAGGTAATTCCCCAGCACACCCCACATGTTCTTTGCAATCAGGTCGAGGATGGAGTGCCCAAT
GGCAGATCCATAAGGGCTGATATGACCGAATCCTTCCGTGCCCAGCAGAAACAGGACTGGAAACATTCCC
CAAGCCACAAAGAATGTCCAGGCCATCACTCGGACCAGTTCTCGACAAATCCCTTTTGGAACTGTGTGGA
ATGCTTCGATATAAACTTTAGCAGCATGAAAATAGGTATACATACCATAGCTCAATGAGATGAGGAAGAA
CAGGATCTTCGTCCACCCCGTACACATGGCGCTGGTTGCGCCCCACACGA
