>Addgene plasmid #35498 | pAAV-Ef1a-DIO C1V1 (t/t)-TS-mCherry | addgene partial sequence | sequence record 46100 | WPRE-R 5'-CATAGCGTAAAAGGAGCAACA-3'
TCCAGAGGTTGATTATCGATAAGCTTGATATCGAATTCATAACTTCGTATAGCATACATTATACGAAGTT
ATTCTTTGCACCATTCTAAAGAATAACAGTGATAATTTCTGGGTTAAGGCAAATAACTTCGTATAGGATA
CTTTATACGAAGTTATGCTAGCCACCATGTCGCGGAGGCCATGGCTTCTTGCCCTAGCGCTGGCAGTGGC
GCTGGCGGCCGGCAGCGCAGGAGCCTCGACTGGCAGTGACGCGACGGTGCCGGTCGCGACTCAGGATGGC
CCCGACTACGTTTTCCACCGTGCCCACGAGCGCATGCTCTTCCAAACCTCATACACTCTTGAGAACAATG
GTTCTGTTATTTGCATCCCGAACAACGGCCAGTGCTTCTGCTTGGCTTGGCTTAAATCCAACGGAACAAA
TGCCGAGAAGTTGGCTGCCAACATTCTGCAGTGGATTACTTTTGCGCTTTCAGCGCTCTGCCTGATGTTC
TACGGCTACCAGACCTGGAAGTCTACTTGCGGCTGGGAGACCATTTACGTGGCCACGATCGAGATGATCA
AGTTCATCATCGAGTATTTCCATGAGTTTGACGAACCTGCGGTGATCTACTCATCCAACGGCAACAAGAC
CGTGTGGCTTCGTTACGCGACCTGGCTGCTCACCTGCCCGGTCCTTCTGATCCATCTGAGCAACCTCACA
GGCCTGAAGGACGATTATAGCAAAAGGACTATGGGCCTGTTGGTTTCTGATGTGGGATGCATCGTGTGGG
GCGCAACCAGCGCCATGTGTACGGGGTGGACGAAGATCCTGTTCTTCCTCATCTCA
